Addgene plasmid #41590: pCAGGS-Flag-hsDicer (Y971A/Y972A)
Depositing lab: Phil Sharp. Depositing organization: Massachusetts Institute of Technology. Publication: In vivo structure-function analysis of human Dicer reveals directional processing of precursor miRNAs. Gurtan AM, Lu V, Bhutkar A, Sharp PA. RNA. 2012 Jun;18(6):1116-22. Epub 2012 Apr 30. 10.1261/rna.032680.112 PubMed 22546613.
Backbone
  Vector backbone: pCAGGS
  Backbone size w/o insert (bp): 4790
  Total vector size (bp): 10528
  Vector type: Mammalian Expression
  Selectable markers: None
Growth in bacteria
  Bacterial resistance: Ampicillin, 100 μg/mL
  Growth temperature: 37°C
  Growth strain: Top10/P3
  Copy number: High Copy
Gene/Insert
  Gene/Insert name: hsDicer (alt name: Dicer1)
  Species: H. sapiens (human)
  Insert size (bp): 5796
  Mutation: Y971A/Y972A
  GenBank ID: NM_177438 NM_030621
  Entrez Gene: DICER1 (a.k.a. DCR1, Dicer, Dicer1e, GLOW, HERNA, K12H4.8-LIKE, MNG1, RMSE2, aviD)
  Promoter: CMV
  Tag / fusion protein: Flag (N terminal on insert)
  Cloning method: Unknown
  Sequencing primers: 5′ Custom; 3′ Custom
Terms and licenses: Academic/Nonprofit Terms; Industry Terms: Not Available to Industry
How to cite: pCAGGS-Flag-hsDicer (Y971A/Y972A) was a gift from Phil Sharp (Addgene plasmid # 41590 ; http://n2t.net/addgene:41590 ; RRID:Addgene_41590)
