[The description below was written by a language model from this plasmid's Addgene catalogue record.]
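Description:
pCAGGS-Flag-hsDicer (Y971A/Y972A) is a mammalian expression plasmid built on the pCAGGS backbone (about 4.8 kb), carrying a roughly 5.8 kb insert encoding human Dicer (DICER1) for a total size of about 10.5 kb. It is propagated in E. coli as a high-copy plasmid under ampicillin selection. No mammalian selectable marker is recorded, so it is suited to transient transfection, or to co-transfection with a separate marker, rather than direct drug selection of stable lines. The record lists the promoter as CMV. pCAGGS vectors conventionally use the composite CAG arrangement, in which a CMV immediate-early enhancer is joined to a chicken β-actin promoter, so the entry may refer to that enhancer element, but no feature table is provided to confirm the exact promoter architecture, polyadenylation signal or origin.

The payload is a full-length human Dicer open reading frame with an N-terminal Flag epitope, which allows the exogenous protein to be detected by immunoblotting or immunoprecipitated. Two adjacent tyrosines, at positions 971 and 972, are replaced with alanine. The record does not state which domain these residues fall in or what the substitutions are meant to disrupt. Dicer is the RNase III enzyme that cleaves precursor miRNAs and double-stranded RNAs into mature small RNAs. The associated publication describes an in vivo structure-function analysis of human Dicer addressing directional processing of pre-miRNAs. This construct is therefore one of a set of point mutants intended for expression in cells to compare its effect on miRNA processing with that of wild-type Dicer. The cloning method is not recorded.
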