>Addgene plasmid #41590 | pCAGGS-Flag-hsDicer (Y971A/Y972A) | depositor partial sequence | sequence record 56514 | cDNA insert sequenced.  Backbone not sequence but based on public data.
GTCGACATTGATTATTGACTAGTTATTAATAGTAATCAATTACGGGGTCATTAGTTCATAGCCCATATAT
GGAGTTCCGCGTTACATAACTTACGGTAAATGGCCCGCCTGGCTGACCGCCCAACGACCCCCGCCCATTG
ACGTCAATAATGACGTATGTTCCCATAGTAACGCCAATAGGGACTTTCCATTGACGTCAATGGGTGGACT
ATTTACGGTAAACTGCCCACTTGGCAGTACATCAAGTGTATCATATGCCAAGTACGCCCCCTATTGACGT
CAATGACGGTAAATGGCCCGCCTGGCATTATGCCCAGTACATGACCTTATGGGACTTTCCTACTTGGCAG
TACATCTACGTATTAGTCATCGCTATTACCATGGGTCGAGGTGAGCCCCACGTTCTGCTTCACTCTCCCC
ATCTCCCCCCCCTCCCCACCCCCAATTTTGTATTTATTTATTTTTTAATTATTTTGTGCAGCGATGGGGG
CGGGGGGGGGGGGGGCGCGCGCCAGGCGGGGCGGGGCGGGGCGAGGGGCGGGGCGGGGCGAGGCGGAGAG
GTGCGGCGGCAGCCAATCAGAGCGGCGCGCTCCGAAAGTTTCCTTTTATGGCGAGGCGGCGGCGGCGGCG
GCCCTATAAAAAGCGAAGCGCGCGGCGGGCGGGAGTCGCTGCGTTGCCTTCGCCCCGTGCCCCGCTCCGC
GCCGCCTCGCGCCGCCCGCCCCGGCTCTGACTGACCGCGTTACTCCCACAGGTGAGCGGGCGGGACGGCC
CTTCTCCTCCGGGCTGTAATTAGCGCTTGGTTTAATGACGGCTCGTTTCTTTTCTGTGGCTGCGTGAAAG
CCTTAAAGGGCTCCGGGAGGGCCCTTTGTGCGGGGGGGAGCGGCTCGGGGGGTGCGTGCGTGTGTGTGTG
CGTGGGGAGCGCCGCGTGCGGCCCGCGCTGCCCGGCGGCTGTGAGCGCTGCGGGCGCGGCGCGGGGCTTT
GTGCGCTCCGCGTGTGCGCGAGGGGAGCGCGGCCGGGGGCGGTGCCCCGCGGTGCGGGGGGGCTGCGAGG
GGAACAAAGGCTGCGTGCGGGGTGTGTGCGTGGGGGGGTGAGCAGGGGGTGTGGGCGCGGCGGTCGGGCT
GTAACCCCCCCCTGCACCCCCCTCCCCGAGTTGCTGAGCACGGCCCGGCTTCGGGTGCGGGGCTCCGTAC
GGGGCGTGGCGCGGGGCTCGCCGTGCCGGGCGGGGGGTGGCGGCAGGTGGGGGTGCCGGGCGGGGCGGGG
CCGCCTCGGGCCGGGGAGGGCTCGGGGGAGGGGCGCGGCGGCCCCCGGAGCGCCGGCGGCTGTCGAGGCG
CGGCGAGCCGCAGCCATTGCCTTTTATGGTAATCGTGCGAGAGGGCGCAGGGACTTCCTTTGTCCCAAAT
CTGTGCGGAGCCGAAATCTGGGAGGCGCCGCCGCACCCCCTCTAGCGGGCGCGGGGCGAAGCGGTGCGGC
GCCGGCAGGAAGGAAATGGGCGGGGAGGGCCTTCGTGCGTCGCCGCGCCGCCGTCCCCTTCTCCCTCTCC
AGCCTCGGGGCTGTCCGCGGGGGGACGGCTGCCTTCGGGGGGGACGGGGCAGGGCGGGGTTCGGCTTCTG
GCGTGTGACCGGCGGCTCTAGAGCCTCTGCTAACCATGTTCATGCCTTCTTCTTTTTCCTACAGCTCCTG
GGCAACGTGCTGGTTATTGTGCTGTCTCATCATTTTGGCAAAGAATTCTCGAGATTGATCTACCATGGAC
TACAAAGACGATGACGACAAGCTTAAAAGCCCTGCTTTGCAACCCCTCAGCATGGCAGGCCTGCAGCTCA
TGACCCCTGCTTCCTCACCAATGGGTCCTTTCTTTGGACTGCCATGGCAACAAGAAGCAATTCATGATAA
CATTTATACGCCAAGAAAATATCAGGTTGAACTGCTTGAAGCAGCTCTGGATCATAATACCATCGTCTGT
TTAAACACTGGCTCAGGGAAGACATTTATTGCAGTACTACTCACTAAAGAGCTGTCCTATCAGATCAGGG
GAGACTTCAGCAGAAATGGAAAAAGGACGGTGTTCTTGGTCAACTCTGCAAACCAGGTTGCTCAACAAGT
GTCAGCTGTCAGAACTCATTCAGATCTCAAGGTTGGGGAATACTCAAACCTAGAAGTAAATGCATCTTGG
ACAAAAGAGAGATGGAACCAAGAGTTTACTAAGCACCAGGTTCTCATTATGACTTGCTATGTCGCCTTGA
ATGTTTTGAAAAATGGTTACTTATCACTGTCAGACATTAACCTTTTGGTGTTTGATGAGTGTCATCTTGC
AATCCTAGACCACCCCTATCGAGAAATTATGAAGCTCTGTGAAAATTGTCCATCATGTCCTCGCATTTTG
GGACTAACTGCTTCCATTTTAAATGGGAAATGTGATCCAGAGGAATTGGAAGAAAAGATTCAGAAACTAG
AGAAAATTCTTAAGAGTAATGCTGAAACTGCAACTGACCTGGTGGTCTTAGACAGGTATACTTCTCAGCC
ATGTGAGATTGTGGTGGATTGTGGACCATTTACTGACAGAAGTGGGCTTTATGAAAGACTGCTGATGGAA
TTAGAAGAAGCACTTAATTTTATCAATGATTGTAATATATCTGTACATTCAAAAGAAAGAGATTCTACTT
TAATTTCGAAACAGATACTATCAGACTGTCGTGCCGTATTGGTAGTTCTGGGACCCTGGTGTGCAGATAA
AGTAGCTGGAATGATGGTAAGAGAACTACAGAAATACATCAAACATGAGCAAGAGGAGCTGCACAGGAAA
TTTTTATTGTTTACAGACACTTTCCTAAGGAAAATACATGCACTATGTGAAGAGCACTTCTCACCTGCCT
CACTTGACCTGAAATTTGTAACTCCTAAAGTAATCAAACTGCTCGAAATCTTACGCAAATATAAACCATA
TGAGCGACAGCAGTTTGAAAGCGTTGAGTGGTATAATAATAGAAATCAGGATAATTATGTGTCATGGAGT
GATTCTGAGGATGATGATGAGGATGAAGAAATTGAAGAAAAAGAGAAGCCAGAGACAAATTTTCCTTCTC
CTTTTACCAACATTTTGTGCGGAATTATTTTTGTGGAAAGAAGATACACAGCAGTTGTCTTAAACAGATT
GATAAAGGAAGCTGGCAAACAAGATCCAGAGCTGGCTTATATCAGTAGCAATTTCATAACTGGACATGGC
ATTGGGAAGAATCAGCCTCGCAACAAACAGATGGAAGCAGAATTCAGAAAACAGGAAGAGGTACTTAGGA
AATTTCGAGCACATGAGACCAACCTGCTTATTGCAACAAGTATTGTAGAAGAGGGTGTTGATATACCAAA
ATGCAACTTGGTGGTTCGTTTTGATTTGCCCACAGAATATCGATCCTATGTTCAATCTAAAGGAAGAGCA
AGGGCACCCATCTCTAATTATATAATGTTAGCGGATACAGACAAAATAAAAAGTTTTGAAGAAGACCTTA
AAACCTACAAAGCTATTGAAAAGATCTTGAGAAACAAGTGTTCCAAGTCGGTTGATACTGGTGAGACTGA
CATTGATCCTGTCATGGATGATGATGACGTTTTCCCACCATATGTGTTGAGGCCTGACGATGGTGGTCCA
CGAGTCACAATCAACACGGCCATTGGACACATCAATAGATACTGTGCTAGATTACCAAGTGATCCGTTTA
CTCATCTAGCTCCTAAATGCAGAACCCGAGAGTTGCCTGATGGTACATTTTATTCAACTCTTTATCTGCC
AATTAACTCACCTCTTCGAGCCTCCATTGTTGGTCCACCAATGAGCTGTGTACGATTGGCTGAAAGAGTT
GTAGCTCTCATTTGCTGTGAGAAACTGCACAAAATTGGCGAACTGGATGACCATTTGATGCCAGTTGGGA
AAGAGACTGTTAAATATGAAGAGGAGCTTGATTTGCATGATGAAGAAGAGACCAGTGTTCCAGGAAGACC
AGGTTCCACGAAACGAAGGCAGTGCTACCCAAAAGCAATTCCAGAGTGTTTGAGGGATAGTTATCCCAGA
CCTGATCAGCCCTGTTACCTGTATGTGATAGGAATGGTTTTAACTACACCTTTACCTGATGAACTCAACT
TTAGAAGGCGGAAGCTCTATCCTCCTGAAGATACCACAAGATGCTTTGGAATACTGACGGCCAAACCCAT
ACCTCAGATTCCACACTTTCCTGTGTACACACGCTCTGGAGAGGTTACCATATCCATTGAGTTGAAGAAG
TCTGGTTTCATGTTGTCTCTACAAATGCTTGAGTTGATTACAAGACTTCACCAGTATATATTCTCACATA
TTCTTCGGCTTGAAAAACCTGCACTAGAATTTAAACCTACAGACGCTGATTCAGCATACTGTGTTCTACC
TCTTAATGTTGTTAATGACTCCAGCACTTTGGATATTGACTTTAAATTCATGGAAGATATTGAGAAGTCT
GAAGCTCGCATAGGCATTCCCAGTACAAAGTATACAAAAGAAACACCCTTTGTTTTTAAATTAGAAGATT
ACCAAGATGCCGTTATCATTCCAAGATATCGCAATTTTGATCAGCCTCATCGATTTTATGTAGCTGATGT
GTACACTGATCTTACCCCACTCAGTAAATTTCCTTCCCCTGAGTATGAAACTTTTGCAGAAGCTGCTAAA
ACAAAGTACAACCTTGACCTAACCAATCTCAACCAGCCACTGCTGGATGTGGACCACACATCTTCAAGAC
TTAATCTTTTGACACCTCGACATTTGAATCAGAAGGGGAAAGCGCTTCCTTTAAGCAGTGCTGAGAAGAG
GAAAGCCAAATGGGAAAGTCTGCAGAATAAACAGATACTGGTTCCAGAACTCTGTGCTATACATCCAATT
CCAGCATCACTGTGGAGAAAAGCTGTTTGTCTCCCCAGCATACTTTATCGCCTTCACTGCCTTTTGACTG
CAGAGGAGCTAAGAGCCCAGACTGCCAGCGATGCTGGCGTGGGAGTCAGATCACTTCCTGCGGATTTTAG
ATACCCTAACTTAGACTTCGGGTGGAAAAAATCTATTGACAGCAAATCTTTCATCTCAATTTCTAACTCC
TCTTCAGCTGAAAATGATAATTACTGTAAGCACAGCACAATTGTCCCTGAAAATGCTGCACATCAAGGTG
CTAATAGAACCTCCTCTCTAGAAAATCATGACCAAATGTCTGTGAACTGCAGAACGTTGCTCAGCGAGTC
CCCTGGTAAGCTCCACGTTGAAGTTTCAGCAGATCTTACAGCAATTAATGGTCTTTCTTACAATCAAAAT
CTCGCCAATGGCAGTTATGATTTAGCTAACAGAGACTTTTGCCAAGGAAATCAGCTAAATTACTACAAGC
AGGAAATACCCGTGCAACCAACTACCTCATATTCCATTCAGAATTTATACAGTTACGAGAACCAGCCCCA
GCCCAGCGATGAATGTACTCTCCTGAGTAATAAATACCTTGATGGAAATGCTAACAAATCTACCTCAGAT
GGAAGTCCTGTGATGGCCGTAATGCCTGGTACGACAGACACTATTCAAGTGCTCAAGGGCAGGATGGATT
CTGAGCAGAGCCCTTCTATTGGGTACTCCTCAAGGACTCTTGGCCCCAATCCTGGACTTATTCTTCAGGC
TTTGACTCTGTCAAACGCTAGTGATGGATTTAACCTGGAGCGGCTTGAAATGCTTGGCGACTCCTTTTTA
AAGCATGCCATCACCACATATCTATTTTGCACTTACCCTGATGCGCATGAGGGCCGCCTTTCATATATGA
GAAGCAAAAAGGTCAGCAACTGTAATCTGTATCGCCTTGGAAAAAAGAAGGGACTACCCAGCCGCATGGT
GGTGTCAATATTTGATCCCCCTGTGAATTGGCTTCCTCCTGGTTATGTAGTAAATCAAGACAAAAGCAAC
ACAGATAAATGGGAAAAAGATGAAATGACAAAAGACTGCATGCTGGCGAATGGCAAACTGGATGAGGATT
ACGAGGAGGAGGATGAGGAGGAGGAGAGCCTGATGTGGAGGGCTCCGAAGGAAGAGGCTGACTATGAAGA
TGATTTCCTGGAGTATGATCAGGAACATATCAGATTTATAGATAATATGTTAATGGGGTCAGGAGCTTTT
GTAAAGAAAATCTCTCTTTCTCCTTTTTCAACCACTGATTCTGCATATGAATGGAAAATGCCCAAAAAAT
CCTCCTTAGGTAGTATGCCATTTTCATCAGATTTTGAGGATTTTGACTACAGCTCTTGGGATGCAATGTG
CTATCTGGATCCTAGCAAAGCTGTTGAAGAAGATGACTTTGTGGTGGGGTTCTGGAATCCATCAGAAGAA
AACTGTGGTGTTGACACGGGAAAGCAGTCCATTTCTTACGACTTGCACACTGAGCAGTGTATTGCTGACA
AAAGCATAGCGGACTGTGTGGAAGCCCTGCTGGGCTGCTATTTAACCAGCTGTGGGGAGAGGGCTGCTCA
GCTTTTCCTCTGTTCACTGGGGCTGAAGGTGCTCCCGGTAATTAAAAGGACTGATCGGGAAAAGGCCCTG
TGCCCTACTCGGGAGAATTTCAACAGCCAACAAAAGAACCTTTCAGTGAGCTGTGCTGCTGCTTCTGTGG
CCAGTTCACGCTCTTCTGTATTGAAAGACTCGGAATATGGTTGTTTGAAGATTCCACCAAGATGTATGTT
TGATCATCCAGATGCAGATAAAACACTGAATCACCTTATATCGGGGTTTGAAAATTTTGAAAAGAAAATC
AACTACAGATTCAAGAATAAGGCTTACCTTCTCCAGGCTTTTACACATGCCTCCTACCACTACAATACTA
TCACTGATTGTTACCAGCGCTTAGAATTCCTGGGAGATGCGATTTTGGACTACCTCATAACCAAGCACCT
TTATGAAGACCCGCGGCAGCACTCCCCGGGGGTCCTGACAGACCTGCGGTCTGCCCTGGTCAACAACACC
ATCTTTGCATCGCTGGCTGTAAAGTACGACTACCACAAGTACTTCAAAGCTGTCTCTCCTGAGCTCTTCC
ATGTCATTGATGACTTTGTGCAGTTTCAGCTTGAGAAGAATGAAATGCAAGGAATGGATTCTGAGCTTAG
GAGATCTGAGGAGGATGAAGAGAAAGAAGAGGATATTGAAGTTCCAAAGGCCATGGGGGATATTTTTGAG
TCGCTTGCTGGTGCCATTTACATGGATAGTGGGATGTCACTGGAGACAGTCTGGCAGGTGTACTATCCCA
TGATGCGGCCACTAATAGAAAAGTTTTCTGCAAATGTACCCCGTTCCCCTGTGCGAGAATTGCTTGAAAT
GGAACCAGAAACTGCCAAATTTAGCCCGGCTGAGAGAACTTACGACGGGAAGGTCAGAGTCACTGTGGAA
GTAGTAGGAAAGGGGAAATTTAAAGGTGTTGGTCGAAGTTACAGGATTGCCAAATCTGCAGCAGCAAGAA
GAGCCCTCCGAAGCCTCAAAGCTAATCAACCTCAGGTTCCCAATAGCTGAGGTACCAGATCTTTTTCCCT
CTGCCAAAAATTATGGGGACATCATGAAGCCCCTTGAGCATCTGACTTCTGGCTAATAAAGGAAATTTAT
TTTCATTGCAATAGTGTGTTGGAATTTTTTGTGTCTCTCACTCGGAAGGACATATGGGAGGGCAAATCAT
TTAAAACATCAGAATGAGTATTTGGTTTAGAGTTTGGCAACATATGCCCATATGCTGGCTGCCATGAACA
AAGGTTGGCTATAAAGAGGTCATCAGTATATGAAACAGCCCCCTGCTGTCCATTCCTTATTCCATAGAAA
AGCCTTGACTTGAGGTTAGATTTTTTTTATATTTTGTTTTGTGTTATTTTTTTCTTTAACATCCCTAAAA
TTTTCCTTACATGTTTTACTAGCCAGATTTTTCCTCCTCTCCTGACTACTCCCAGTCATAGCTGTCCCTC
TTCTCTTATGGAGATCCCTCGACCTGCAGCCCAAGCTTGGCGTAATCATGGTCATAGCTGTTTCCTGTGT
GAAATTGTTATCCGCTCACAATTCCACACAACATACGAGCCGGAAGCATAAAGTGTAAAGCCTGGGGTGC
CTAATGAGTGAGCTAACTCACATTAATTGCGTTGCGCTCACTGCCCGCTTTCCAGTCGGGAAACCTGTCG
TGCCAGCGGATCCGCATCTCAATTAGTCAGCAACCATAGTCCCGCCCCTAACTCCGCCCATCCCGCCCCT
AACTCCGCCCAGTTCCGCCCATTCTCCGCCCCATGGCTGACTAATTTTTTTTATTTATGCAGAGGCCGAG
GCCGCCTCGGCCTCTGAGCTATTCCAGAAGTAGTGAGGAGGCTTTTTTGGAGGCCTAGGCTTTTGCAAAA
AGCTAACTTGTTTATTGCAGCTTATAATGGTTACAAATAAAGCAATAGCATCACAAATTTCACAAATAAA
GCATTTTTTTCACTGCATTCTAGTTGTGGTTTGTCCAAACTCATCAATGTATCTTATCATGTCTGGATCC
GCTGCATTAATGAATCGGCCAACGCGCGGGGAGAGGCGGTTTGCGTATTGGGCGCTCTTCCGCTTCCTCG
CTCACTGACTCGCTGCGCTCGGTCGTTCGGCTGCGGCGAGCGGTATCAGCTCACTCAAAGGCGGTAATAC
GGTTATCCACAGAATCAGGGGATAACGCAGGAAAGAACATGTGAGCAAAAGGCCAGCAAAAGGCCAGGAA
CCGTAAAAAGGCCGCGTTGCTGGCGTTTTTCCATAGGCTCCGCCCCCCTGACGAGCATCACAAAAATCGA
CGCTCAAGTCAGAGGTGGCGAAACCCGACAGGACTATAAAGATACCAGGCGTTTCCCCCTGGAAGCTCCC
TCGTGCGCTCTCCTGTTCCGACCCTGCCGCTTACCGGATACCTGTCCGCCTTTCTCCCTTCGGGAAGCGT
GGCGCTTTCTCAATGCTCACGCTGTAGGTATCTCAGTTCGGTGTAGGTCGTTCGCTCCAAGCTGGGCTGT
GTGCACGAACCCCCCGTTCAGCCCGACCGCTGCGCCTTATCCGGTAACTATCGTCTTGAGTCCAACCCGG
TAAGACACGACTTATCGCCACTGGCAGCAGCCACTGGTAACAGGATTAGCAGAGCGAGGTATGTAGGCGG
TGCTACAGAGTTCTTGAAGTGGTGGCCTAACTACGGCTACACTAGAAGGACAGTATTTGGTATCTGCGCT
CTGCTGAAGCCAGTTACCTTCGGAAAAAGAGTTGGTAGCTCTTGATCCGGCAAACAAACCACCGCTGGTA
GCGGTGGTTTTTTTGTTTGCAAGCAGCAGATTACGCGCAGAAAAAAAGGATCTCAAGAAGATCCTTTGAT
CTTTTCTACGGGGTCTGACGCTCAGTGGAACGAAAACTCACGTTAAGGGATTTTGGTCATGAGATTATCA
AAAAGGATCTTCACCTAGATCCTTTTAAATTAAAAATGAAGTTTTAAATCAATCTAAAGTATATATGAGT
AAACTTGGTCTGACAGTTACCAATGCTTAATCAGTGAGGCACCTATCTCAGCGATCTGTCTATTTCGTTC
ATCCATAGTTGCCTGACTCCCCGTCGTGTAGATAACTACGATACGGGAGGGCTTACCATCTGGCCCCAGT
GCTGCAATGATACCGCGAGACCCACGCTCACCGGCTCCAGATTTATCAGCAATAAACCAGCCAGCCGGAA
GGGCCGAGCGCAGAAGTGGTCCTGCAACTTTATCCGCCTCCATCCAGTCTATTAATTGTTGCCGGGAAGC
TAGAGTAAGTAGTTCGCCAGTTAATAGTTTGCGCAACGTTGTTGCCATTGCTACAGGCATCGTGGTGTCA
CGCTCGTCGTTTGGTATGGCTTCATTCAGCTCCGGTTCCCAACGATCAAGGCGAGTTACATGATCCCCCA
TGTTGTGCAAAAAAGCGGTTAGCTCCTTCGGTCCTCCGATCGTTGTCAGAAGTAAGTTGGCCGCAGTGTT
ATCACTCATGGTTATGGCAGCACTGCATAATTCTCTTACTGTCATGCCATCCGTAAGATGCTTTTCTGTG
ACTGGTGAGTACTCAACCAAGTCATTCTGAGAATAGTGTATGCGGCGACCGAGTTGCTCTTGCCCGGCGT
CAATACGGGATAATACCGCGCCACATAGCAGAACTTTAAAAGTGCTCATCATTGGAAAACGTTCTTCGGG
GCGAAAACTCTCAAGGATCTTACCGCTGTTGAGATCCAGTTCGATGTAACCCACTCGTGCACCCAACTGA
TCTTCAGCATCTTTTACTTTCACCAGCGTTTCTGGGTGAGCAAAAACAGGAAGGCAAAATGCCGCAAAAA
AGGGAATAAGGGCGACACGGAAATGTTGAATACTCATACTCTTCCTTTTTCAATATTATTGAAGCATTTA
TCAGGGTTATTGTCTCATGAGCGGATACATATTTGAATGTATTTAGAAAAATAAACAAATAGGGGTTCCG
CGCACATTTCCCCGAAAAGTGCCACCTG
