>Addgene plasmid #41590 | pCAGGS-Flag-hsDicer (Y971A/Y972A) | addgene partial sequence | sequence record 58197 | pCAG_F
GGACTACAAAGACGATGACGACAAGCTTAAAAGCCCTGCTTTGCAACCCCTCAGCATGGCAGGCCTGCAG
CTCATGACCCCTGCTTCCTCACCAATGGGTCCTTTCTTTGGACTGCCATGGCAACAAGAAGCAATTCATG
ATAACATTTATACGCCAAGAAAATATCAGGTTGAACTGCTTGAAGCAGCTCTGGATCATAATACCATCGT
CTGTTTAAACACTGGCTCAGGGAAGACATTTATTGCAGTACTACTCACTAAAGAGCTGTCCTATCAGATC
AGGGGAGACTTCAGCAGAAATGGAAAAAGGACGGTGTTCTTGGTCAACTCTGCAAACCAGGTTGCTCAAC
AAGTGTCAGCTGTCAGAACTCATTCAGATCTCAAGGTTGGGGAATACTCAAACCTAGAAGTAAATGCATC
TTGGACAAAAGAGAGATGGAACCAAGAGTTTACTAAGCACCAGGTTCTCATTATGACTTGCTATGTCGCC
TTGAATGTTTTGAAAAATGGTTACTTATCACTGTCAGACATTAACCTTTTGGTGTTTGATGAGTGTCATC
TTGCAATCCTAGACCACCCCTATCGAGAAATTATGAAGCTCTGTGAAAATTGTCCATCATGTCCTCGCAT
TTTGGGACTAACTGCTTCCATTTTAAATGGGAAATGTGATCCAGAGGAATTGGAAGAAAAGATTCAGAAA
CTAGAGAAAATTCTTAAGAGTAATGCTGAAACTGCAACTGACCTGGTGGTCTTAGACAGGTATACTTCTC
AGCCATGTGAGATTGTGGTGG
