>Addgene plasmid #41590 | pCAGGS-Flag-hsDicer (Y971A/Y972A) | addgene partial sequence | sequence record 58199 | hsDicer-F1 5'-gcataggcattcccagtacaa-3'
AATTAGAAGATTACCAAGATGCCGTTATCATTCCAAGATATCGCAATTTTGATCAGCCTCATCGATTTTA
TGTAGCTGATGTGTACACTGATCTTACCCCACTCAGTAAATTTCCTTCCCCTGAGTATGAAACTTTTGCA
GAAGCTGCTAAAACAAAGTACAACCTTGACCTAACCAATCTCAACCAGCCACTGCTGGATGTGGACCACA
CATCTTCAAGACTTAATCTTTTGACACCTCGACATTTGAATCAGAAGGGGAAAGCGCTTCCTTTAAGCAG
TGCTGAGAAGAGGAAAGCCAAATGGGAAAGTCTGCAGAATAAACAGATACTGGTTCCAGAACTCTGTGCT
ATACATCCAATTCCAGCATCACTGTGGAGAAAAGCTGTTTGTCTCCCCAGCATACTTTATCGCCTTCACT
GCCTTTTGACTGCAGAGGAGCTAAGAGCCCAGACTGCCAGCGATGCTGGCGTGGGAGTCAGATCACTTCC
TGCGGATTTTAGATACCCTAACTTAGACTTCGGGTGGAAAAAATCTATTGACAGCAAATCTTTCATCTCA
ATTTCTAACTCCTCTTCAGCTGAAAATGATAATTACTGTAAGCACAGCACAATTGTCCCTGAAAATGCTG
CACATCAAGGTGCTAATAGAACCTCCTCTCTAGAAAATCATGACCAAATGTCTGTGAACTGCAGAACGTT
GCTCAGCGAGTCCCCTGGTAAGCTCCACGTTGAAGTTTCAGCAGATCTTACAGCAATTAATGGTCTTTCT
TACAATCAAAATCTCGCCAATGGC
